>Addgene plasmid #136815 | pEBTet-SNAP-CPAP | depositor full sequence | sequence record 264062 | Full Sequence
TTGTACAAAGTGGTGATGGCAGCTAGCGGCGCGCCCGGCCGCTCGAGTCTAGAGGGCCCGTTTAAACCCG
CTGATCAGCCTCGACTGTGCCTTCTAGTTGCCAGCCATCTGTTGTTTGCCCCTCCCCCGTGCCTTCCTTG
ACCCTGGAAGGTGCCACTCCCACTGTCCTTTCCTAATAAAATGAGGAAATTGCATCGCATTGTCTGAGTA
GGTGTCATTCTATTCTGGGGGGTGGGGTGGGGCAGGACAGCAAGGGGGAGGATTGGGAAGACAATAGCAG
GCTAGAGGATCGATCCCCGCCCCGGACGAACTAAACCTGACTACGACATCTCTGCCCCTTCTTCGCGGGG
CAGTGCATGTAATCCCTTCAGTTGGTTGGTACAACTTGCCAACTGGGCCCTGTTCCACATGTGACACGGG
GGGGGACCAAACACAAAGGGGTTCTCTGACTGTAGTTGACATCCTTATAAATGGATGTGCACATTTGCCA
ACACTGAGTGGCTTTCATCCTGGAGCAGACTTTGCAGTCTGTGGACTGCAACACAACATTGCCTTTATGT
GTAACTCTTGGCTGAAGCTCTTACACCAATGCTGGGGGACATGTACCTCCCAGGGGCCCAGGAAGACTAC
GGGAGGCTACACCAACGTCAATCAGAGGGGCCTGTGTAGCTACCGATAAGCGGACCCTCAAGAGGGCATT
AGCAATAGTGTTTATAAGGCCCCCTTGTTAACCCTAAACGGGTAGCATATGCTTCCCGGGTAGTAGTATA
TACTATCCAGACTAACCCTAATTCAATAGCATATGTTACCCAACGGGAAGCATATGCTATCGAATTAGGG
TTAGTAAAAGGGTCCTAAGGAACAGCGATATCTCCCACCCCATGAGCTGTCACGGTTTTATTTACATGGG
GTCAGGATTCCACGAGGGTAGTGAACCATTTTAGTCACAAGGGCAGTGGCTGAAGATCAAGGAGCGGGCA
GTGAACTCTCCTGAATCTTCGCCTGCTTCTTCATTCTCCTTCGTTTAGCTAATAGAATAACTGCTGAGTT
GTGAACAGTAAGGTGTATGTGAGGTGCTCGAAAACAAGGTTTCAGGTGACGCCCCCAGAATAAAATTTGG
ACGGGGGGTTCAGTGGTGGCATTGTGCTATGACACCAATATAACCCTCACAAACCCCTTGGGCAATAAAT
ACTAGTGTAGGAATGAAACATTCTGAATATCTTTAACAATAGAAATCCATGGGGTGGGGACAAGCCGTAA
AGACTGGATGTCCATCTCACACGAATTTATGGCTATGGGCAACACATAATCCTAGTGCAATATGATACTG
GGGTTATTAAGATGTGTCCCAGGCAGGGACCAAGACAGGTGAACCATGTTGTTACACTCTATTTGTAACA
AGGGGAAAGAGAGTGGACGCCGACAGCAGCGGACTCCACTGGTTGTCTCTAACACCCCCGAAAATTAAAC
GGGGCTCCACGCCAATGGGGCCCATAAACAAAGACAAGTGGCCACTCTTTTTTTTGAAATTGTGGAGTGG
GGGCACGCGTCAGCCCCCACACGCCGCCCTGCGGTTTTGGACTGTAAAATAAGGGTGTAATAACTTGGCT
GATTGTAACCCCGCTAACCACTGCGGTCAAACCACTTGCCCACAAAACCACTAATGGCACCCCGGGGAAT
ACCTGCATAAGTAGGTGGGCGGGCCAAGATAGGGGCGCGATTGCTGCGATCTGGAGGACAAATTACACAC
ACTTGCGCCTGAGCGCCAAGCACAGGGTTGTTGGTCCTCATATTCACGAGGTCGCTGAGAGCACGGTGGG
CTAATGTTGCCATGGGTAGCATATACTACCCAAATATCTGGATAGCATATGCTATCCTAATCTATATCTG
GGTAGCATAGGCTATCCTAATCTATATCTGGGTAGCATATGCTATCCTAATCTATATCTGGGTAGTATAT
GCTATCCTAATTTATATCTGGGTAGCATAGGCTATCCTAATCTATATCTGGGTAGCATATGCTATCCTAA
TCTATATCTGGGTAGTATATGCTATCCTAATCTGTATCCGGGTAGCATATGCTATCCTAATAGAGATTAG
GGTAGTATATGCTATCCTAATTTATATCTGGGTAGCATATACTACCCAAATATCTGGATAGCATATGCTA
TCCTAATCTATATCTGGGTAGCATATGCTATCCTAATCTATATCTGGGTAGCATAGGCTATCCTAATCTA
TATCTGGGTAGCATATGCTATCCTAATCTATATCTGGGTAGTATATGCTATCCTAATTTATATCTGGGTA
GCATAGGCTATCCTAATCTATATCTGGGTAGCATATGCTATCCTAATCTATATCTGGGTAGTATATGCTA
TCCTAATCTGTATCCGGGTAGCATATGCTATCCTCATGCATATACAGTCAGCATATGATACCCAGTAGTA
GAGTGGGAGTGCTATCCTTTGCATATGCCGCCACCTCCCAAGGGGGCGTGAATTTTCGCTGCTTGTCCTT
TTCCTGCTGGTTGCTCCCATTCTTAGGTGAATTTAAGGAGGCCAGGCTAAAGCCGTCGCATGTCTGATTG
CTCACCAGGTAAATGTCGCTAATGTTTTCCAACGCGAGAAGGTGTTGAGCGCGGAGCTGAGTGACGTGAC
AACATGGGTATGCCCAATTGCCCCATGTTGGGAGGACGAAAATGGTGACAAGACAGATGGCCAGAAATAC
ACCAACAGCACGCATGATGTCTACTGGGGATTTATTCTTTAGTGCGGGGGAATACACGGCTTTTAATACG
ATTGAGGGCGTCTCCTAACAAGTTACATCACTCCTGCCCTTCCTCACCCTCATCTCCATCACCTCCTTCA
TCTCCGTCATCTCCGTCATCACCCTCCGCGGCAGCCCCTTCCACCATAGGTGGAAACCAGGGAGGCAAAT
CTACTCCATCGTCAAAGCTGCACACAGTCACCCTGATATTGCAGGTAGGAGCGGGCTTTGTCATAACAAG
GTCCTTAATCGCATCCTTCAAAACCTCAGCAAATATATGAGTTTGTAAAAAGACCATGAAATAACAGACA
ATGGACTCCCTTAGCGGGCCAGGTTGTGGGCCGGGTCCAGGGGCCATTCCAAAGGGGAGACGACTCAATG
GTGTAAGACGACATTGTGGAATAGCAAGGGCAGTTCCTCGCCTTAGGTTGTAAAGGGAGGTCTTACTACC
TCCATATACGAACACACCGGCGACCCAAGTTCCTTCGTCGGTAGTCCTTTCTACGTGACTCCTAGCCAGG
AGAGCTCTTAAACCTTCTGCAATGTTCTCAAATTTCGGGTTGGAACCTCCTTGACCACGATGCTTTTCCA
AACCACCCTCCTTTTTTGCGCCCTGCCTCCATCACCCTGACCCCGGGGTCCAGTGCTTGGGCCTTCTCCT
GGGTCATCTGCGGGGCCCTGCTCTATCGCTCCCGGGGGCACGTCAGGCTCACCATCTGGGCCACCTTCTT
GGTGGTATTCAAAATAATCGGCTTCCCCTACAGGGTGGAAAAATGGCCTTCTACCTGGAGGGGGCCTGCG
CGGTGGAGACCCGGATGATGATGACTGACTACTGGGACTCCTGGGCCTCTTTTCTCCACGTCCACGACCT
CTCCCCCTGGCTCTTTCACGACTTCCCCCCCTGGCTCTTTCACGTCCTCTACCCCGGCGGCCTCCACTAC
CTCCTCGACCCCGGCCTCCACTACCTCCTCGACCCCGGCCTCCACTGCCTCCTCGACCCCGGCCTCCACC
TCCTGCTCCTGCCCCTCCTGCTCCTGCCCCTCCTCCTGCTCCTGCCCCTCCTGCCCCTCCTGCTCCTGCC
CCTCCTGCCCCTCCTGCTCCTGCCCCTCCTGCCCCTCCTGCTCCTGCCCCTCCTGCCCCTCCTCCTGCTC
CTGCCCCTCCTGCCCCTCCTCCTGCTCCTGCCCCTCCTGCCCCTCCTGCTCCTGCCCCTCCTGCCCCTCC
TGCTCCTGCCCCTCCTGCCCCTCCTGCTCCTGCCCCTCCTGCTCCTGCCCCTCCTGCTCCTGCCCCTCCT
GCTCCTGCCCCTCCTGCCCCTCCTGCCCCTCCTCCTGCTCCTGCCCCTCCTGCTCCTGCCCCTCCTGCCC
CTCCTGCCCCTCCTGCTCCTGCCCCTCCTCCTGCTCCTGCCCCTCCTGCCCCTCCTGCCCCTCCTCCTGC
TCCTGCCCCTCCTGCCCCTCCTCCTGCTCCTGCCCCTCCTCCTGCTCCTGCCCCTCCTGCCCCTCCTGCC
CCTCCTCCTGCTCCTGCCCCTCCTGCCCCTCCTCCTGCTCCTGCCCCTCCTCCTGCTCCTGCCCCTCCTG
CCCCTCCTGCCCCTCCTCCTGCTCCTGCCCCTCCTCCTGCTCCTGCCCCTCCTGCCCCTCCTGCCCCTCC
TGCCCCTCCTCCTGCTCCTGCCCCTCCTCCTGCTCCTGCCCCTCCTGCTCCTGCCCCTCCCGCTCCTGCT
CCTGCTCCTGTTCCACCGTGGGTCCCTTTGCAGCCAATGCAACTTGGACGTTTTTGGGGTCTCCGGACAC
CATCTCTATGTCTTGGCCCTGATCCTGAGCCGCCCGGGGCTCCTGGTCTTCCGCCTCCTCGTCCTCGTCC
TCTTCCCCGTCCTCGTCCATGGTTATCACCCCCTCTTCTTTGAGGTCCACTGCCGCCGGAGCCTTCTGGT
CCAGATGTGTCTCCCTTCTCTCCTAGGCCATTTCCAGGTCCTGTACCTGGCCCCTCGTCAGACATGATTC
ACACTAAAAGAGATCAATAGACATCTTTATTAGACGACGCTCAGTGAATACAGGGAGTGCAGACTCCTGC
CCCCTCCAACAGCCCCCCCACCCTCATCCCCTTCATGGTCGCTGTCAGACAGATCCAGGTCTGAAAATTC
CCCATCCTCCGAACCATCCTCGTCCTCATCACCAATTACTCGCAGCCCGGAAAACTCCCGCTGAACATCC
TCAAGATTTGCGTCCTGAGCCTCAAGCCAGGCCTCAAATTCCTCGTCCCCCTTTTTGCTGGACGGTAGGG
ATGGGGATTCTCGGGACCCCTCCTCTTCCTCTTCAAGGTCACCAGACAGAGATGCTACTGGGGCAACGGA
AGAAAAGCTGGGTGCGGCCTGTGAGGATCAGCTTATCGATGATAAGCTGTCAAACATGAGAATTCTTGAA
GACGAAAGGGCCTCGTGATACGCCTATTTTTATAGGTTAATGTCATGATAATAATGGTTTCTTAGACGTC
AGGTGGCACTTTTCGGGGAAATGTGCGCGGAACCCCTATTTGTTTATTTTTCTAAATACATTCAAATATG
TATCCGCTCATGAGACAATAACCCTGATAAATGCTTCAATAATATTGAAAAAGGAAGAGTATGAGTATTC
AACATTTCCGTGTCGCCCTTATTCCCTTTTTTGCGGCATTTTGCCTTCCTGTTTTTGCTCACCCAGAAAC
GCTGGTGAAAGTAAAAGATGCTGAAGATCAGTTGGGTGCACGAGTGGGTTACATCGAACTGGATCTCAAC
AGCGGTAAGATCCTTGAGAGTTTTCGCCCCGAAGAACGTTTTCCAATGATGAGCACTTTTAAAGTTCTGC
TATGTGGCGCGGTATTATCCCGTGTTGACGCCGGGCAAGAGCAACTCGGTCGCCGCATACACTATTCTCA
GAATGACTTGGTTGAGTACTCACCAGTCACAGAAAAGCATCTTACGGATGGCATGACAGTAAGAGAATTA
TGCAGTGCTGCCATAACCATGAGTGATAACACTGCGGCCAACTTACTTCTGACAACGATCGGAGGACCGA
AGGAGCTAACCGCTTTTTTGCACAACATGGGGGATCATGTAACTCGCCTTGATCGTTGGGAACCGGAGCT
GAATGAAGCCATACCAAACGACGAGCGTGACACCACGATGCCTGCAGCAATGGCAACAACGTTGCGCAAA
CTATTAACTGGCGAACTACTTACTCTAGCTTCCCGGCAACAATTAATAGACTGGATGGAGGCGGATAAAG
TTGCAGGACCACTTCTGCGCTCGGCCCTTCCGGCTGGCTGGTTTATTGCTGATAAATCTGGAGCCGGTGA
GCGTGGGTCTCGCGGTATCATTGCAGCACTGGGGCCAGATGGTAAGCCCTCCCGTATCGTAGTTATCTAC
ACGACGGGGAGTCAGGCAACTATGGATGAACGAAATAGACAGATCGCTGAGATAGGTGCCTCACTGATTA
AGCATTGGTAACTGTCAGACCAAGTTTACTCATATATACTTTAGATTGATTTAAAACTTCATTTTTAATT
TAAAAGGATCTAGGTGAAGATCCTTTTTGATAATCTCATGACCAAAATCCCTTAACGTGAGTTTTCGTTC
CACTGAGCGTCAGACCCCGTAGAAAAGATCAAAGGATCTTCTTGAGATCCTTTTTTTCTGCGCGTAATCT
GCTGCTTGCAAACAAAAAAACCACCGCTACCAGCGGTGGTTTGTTTGCCGGATCAAGAGCTACCAACTCT
TTTTCCGAAGGTAACTGGCTTCAGCAGAGCGCAGATACCAAATACTGTCCTTCTAGTGTAGCCGTAGTTA
GGCCACCACTTCAAGAACTCTGTAGCACCGCCTACATACCTCGCTCTGCTAATCCTGTTACCAGTGGCTG
CTGCCAGTGGCGATAAGTCGTGTCTTACCGGGTTGGACTCAAGACGATAGTTACCGGATAAGGCGCAGCG
GTCGGGCTGAACGGGGGGTTCGTGCACACAGCCCAGCTTGGAGCGAACGACCTACACCGAACTGAGATAC
CTACAGCGTGAGCTATGAGAAAGCGCCACGCTTCCCGAAGGGAGAAAGGCGGACAGGTATCCGGTAAGCG
GCAGGGTCGGAACAGGAGAGCGCACGAGGGAGCTTCCAGGGGGAAACGCCTGGTATCTTTATAGTCCTGT
CGGGTTTCGCCACCTCTGACTTGAGCGTCGATTTTTGTGATGCTCGTCAGGGGGGCGGAGCCTATGGAAA
AACGCCAGCAACGCGGCCTTTTTACGGTTCCTGGCCTTTTGCTGGCCTTGAAGCTGTCCCTGATGGTCGT
CATCTACCTGCCTGGACAGCATGGCCTGCAACGCGGGCATCCCGATGCCGCCGGAAGCGAGAAGAATCAT
AATGGGGAAGGCCATCCAGCCTCGCGTCGAACTAGATGATCCGGCTGTGGAATGTGTGTCAGTTAGGGTG
TGGAAAGTCCCCAGGCTCCCCAGCAGGCAGAAGTATGCAAAGCATGCATCTCAATTAGTCAGCAACCAGG
TGTGGAAAGTCCCCAGGCTCCCCAGCAGGCAGAAGTATGCAAAGCATGCATCTCAATTAGTCAGCAACCA
TAGTCCCGCCCCTAACTCCGCCCATCCCGCCCCTAACTCCGCCCAGTTCCGCCCATTCTCCGCCCCATGG
CTGACTAATTTTTTTTATTTATGCAGAGGCCGAGGCCGCCTCGGCCTCTGAGCTATTCCAGAAGTAGTGA
GGAGGCTTTTTTGGAGGGTGACCGCCACGACCGGTGCCGCCACCATCCCCTGACCCACGCCCCTGACCCC
TCACAAGGAGACGACCTTCCATGACCGAGTACAAGCCCACGGTGCGCCTCGCCACCCGCGACGACGTCCC
CCGGGCCGTACGCACCCTCGCCGCCGCGTTCGCCGACTACCCCGCCACGCGCCACACCGTCGACCCCGAC
CGCCACATCGAACGCGTCACCGAGCTGCAAGAACTCTTCCTCACGCGCGTCGGGCTCGACATCGGCAAGG
TGTGGGTCGCGGACGACGGCGCCGCGGTGGCGGTCTGGACCACGCCGGAGAGCGTCGAAGCGGGGGCGGT
GTTCGCCGAGATCGGCCCGCGCATGGCCGAGTTGAGCGGTTCCCGGCTGGCCGCGCAGCAACAGATGGAA
GGCCTCCTGGCGCCGCACCGGCCCAAGGAGCCCGCGTGGTTCCTGGCCACCGTCGGCGTCTCGCCCGACC
ACCAGGGCAAGGGTCTGGGCAGCGCCGTCGTGCTCCCCGGAGTGGAGGCGGCCGAGCGCGCCGGGGTGCC
CGCCTTCCTGGAGACCTCCGCGCCCCGCAACCTCCCCTTCTACGAGCGGCTCGGCTTCACCGTCACCGCC
GACGTCGAGGTGCCCGAAGGACCGCGCACCTGGTGCATGACCCGCAAGCCCGGTGCCTGACGCCCGCCCC
ACGACCCGCAGCGCCCGACCGAAAGGAGCGCACGACCCGGTCCGACGCGGCCCGACGGGTCCGAGGGGGG
TCGACCTCGAAACTTGTTTATTGCAGCTTATAATGGTTACAAATAAAGCAATAGCATCACAAATTTCACA
AATAAAGCATTTTTTTCACTGCATTCTAGTTGTGGTTTGTCCAAACTCATCAATGTATCTTATCATGTCT
GGATCTGATCCGAACCCCTTCCTCGACCAATTCTCATGTTTGACAGCTTATCATCGCAGATCCGGGCAAC
GTTGTTGCCATTGCTCGACCAATTCTCATGTTTGACAGCTTATCATCGCAGATCCGTATGGTGCACTCTC
AGTACAATCTGCTCTGATGCCGCATAGTTAAGCCAGTATCTGCTCCCTGCTTGTGTGTTGGAGGTCGCTG
AGTAGTGCGCGAGCAAAATTTAAGCTACAACAAGGCAAGGCTTGACCGACAATTGCATGAAGAATCTGCT
TAGGGTTAGGCGTTTTGCGCTGCTTCGCGATGTACGGGCCAGATATACGCGTATCTGAGGGGACTAGGGT
GTGTTTAGGCGAAAAGCGGGGCTTCGGTTGTACGCGGTTAGGAGTCCCCTCAGGATATAGTAGTTTCGCT
TTTGCATAGGGAGGGGGAAATGTAGTCTTATGCAATACTCTTGTAGTCTTGCAACATGGTAACGATGAGT
TAGCAACATGCCTTACAAGGAGAGAAAAAGCACCGTGCATGCCGATTGGTGGAAGTAAGGTGGTACGATC
GTGCCTTATTAGGAAGGCAACAGACGGGTCTGACATGGATTGGACGAACCACTGAATTCCGCATTGCAGA
GATATTGTATTTAAGTGCCTAGCTCGATACAATAAACGCCATTTGACCATTCACCACATTGGTGTGCACC
TCCAAGCTGGCCGGGGATCCTCTAGGGCCTCTGAGCTATTCCAGAAGTAGTGAAGAGGCTTTTTTGGAGG
CCTAGGCTTTTGCAAAAAGCTCCGGATCGATCCTGAGAACTTCAGGGTGAGTTTGGGGACCCTTGATTGT
TCTTTCTTTTTCGCTATTGTAAAATTCATGTTATATGGAGGGGGCAAAGTTTTCAGGGTGTTGTTTAGAA
TGGGAAGATGTCCCTTGTATCACCATGGACCCTCATGATAATTTTGTTTCTTTCACTTTCTACTCTGTTG
ACAACCATTGTCTCCTCTTATTTTCTTTTCATTTTCTGTAACTTTTTCGTTAAACTTTAGCTTGCATTTG
TAACGAATTTTTAAATTCACTTTTGTTTATTTGTCAGATTGTAAGTACTTTCTCTAATCACTTTTTTTTC
AAGGCAATCAGGGTATATTATATTGTACTTCAGCACAGTTTTAGAGAACAATTGTTATAATTAAATGATA
AGGTAGAATATTTCTGCATATAAATTCTGGCTGGCGTGGAAATATTCTTATTGGTAGAAACAACTACATC
CTGGTCATCATCCTGCCTTTCTCTTTATGGTTACAATGATATACACTGTTTGAGATGAGGATAAAATACT
CTGAGTCCAAACCGGGCCCCTCTGCTAACCATGTTCATGCCTTCTTCTTTTTCCTACAGCTCCTGGGCAA
CGTGCTGGTTATTGTGCTGTCTCATCATTTTGGCAAAGAATTGTAATACGACTCACTATAGGGCGAATTG
ATATGTCTAGATTAGATAAAAGTAAAGTGATTAACAGCGCATTAGAGCTGCTTAATGAGGTCGGAATCGA
AGGTTTAACAACCCGTAAACTCGCCCAGAAGCTAGGTGTAGAGCAGCCTACATTGTATTGGCATGTAAAA
AATAAGCGGGCTTTGCTCGACGCCTTAGCCATTGAGATGTTAGATAGGCACCATACTCACTTTTGCCCTT
TAGAAGGGGAAAGCTGGCAAGATTTTTTACGTAATAACGCTAAAAGTTTTAGATGTGCTTTACTAAGTCA
TCGCGATGGAGCAAAAGTACATTTAGGTACACGGCCTACAGAAAAACAGTATGAAACTCTCGAAAATCAA
TTAGCCTTTTTATGCCAACAAGGTTTTTCACTAGAGAATGCATTATATGCACTCAGCGCTGTGGGGCATT
TTACTTTAGGTTGCGTATTGGAAGATCAAGAGCATCAAGTCGCTAAAGAAGAAAGGGAAACACCTACTAC
TGATAGTATGCCGCCATTATTACGACAAGCTATCGAATTATTTGATCACCAAGGTGCAGAGCCAGCCTTC
TTATTCGGCCTTGAATTGATCATATGCGGATTAGAAAAACAACTTAAATGTGAAAGTGGGTCCGCGTACA
GCGGATCCCGGGAATTCAGATCTTATTAAAGCAGAACTTGTTTATTGCAGCTTATAATGGTTACAAATAA
AGCAATAGCATCACAAATTTCACAAATAAAGCATTTTTTTCACTGCATTCTAGTTGTGGTTTGTCCAAAC
TCATCAATGTATCTTATCATGTCTGGTCGAATCCATGGCGCAGAACTGGTAGGTATGGAAGATCCGCGTT
GACATTGATTATTGACTAGTTATTAATAGTAATCAATTACGGGGTCATTAGTTCATAGCCCATATATGGA
GTTCCGCGTTACATAACTTACGGTAAATGGCCCGCCTGGCTGACCGCCCAACGACCCCCGCCCATTGACG
TCAATAATGACGTATGTTCCCATAGTAACGCCAATAGGGACTTTCCATTGACGTCAATGGGTGGAGTATT
TACGGTAAACTGCCCACTTGGCAGTACATCAAGTGTATCATATGCCAAGTACGCCCCCTATTGACGTCAA
TGACGGTAAATGGCCCGCCTGGCATTATGCCCAGTACATGACCTTATGGGACTTTCCTACTTGGCAGTAC
ATCTACGTATTAGTCATCGCTATTACCATGGTGATGCGGTTTTGGCAGTACATCAATGGGCGTGGATAGC
GGTTTGACTCACGGGGATTTCCAAGTCTCCACCCCATTGACGTCAATGGGAGTTTGTTTTGGCACCAAAA
TCAACGGGACTTTCCAAAATGTCGTAACAACTCCGCCCCATTGACGCAAATGGGCGGTAGGCGTGTACGG
TGGGAGGTCTATATAAGCAGAGCTCTCCCTATCAGTGATAGAGATCTCCCTATCAGTGATAGAGATCGTC
GACGAGCTCGTTTAGTGAACCGTCAGATCGCCTGGAGACGCCATCCACGCTGTTTTGACCTCCATAGAAG
ACACCGGGACCGATCCAGCCTCCGGACTCTAGCGTTTAAACTTAAGCTTACCACCATGGATTATAAAGAC
GATGATGACAAGCACCACCACCACCACCACGACAAGGATTGTGAAATGAAACGCACCACACTGGACAGCC
CTTTGGGGAAGCTGGAGCTGTCTGGTTGTGAGCAGGGTCTGCACGAAATAATTTTTCTGGGCAAGGGGAC
GTCTGCAGCTGATGCCGTGGAGGTCCCAGCCCCCGCTGCGGTTCTCGGAGGTCCGGAGCCCCTGATGCAG
GCTACAGCCTGGCTGAATGCCTATTTCCACCAGCCCGAGGCTATCGAAGAGTTCCCCGTGCCGGCTCTTC
ACCATCCCGTTTTCCAGCAAGAGTCGTTCACCAGACAGGTGTTATGGAAGCTGCTGAAGGTTGTGAAATT
CGGAGAAGTGATTTCTTACTCTCACTTAGCAGCCCTGGCAGGCAACCCCGCAGCCACGGCAGCAGTGAAG
ACGGCACTGAGTGGCAATCCTGTCCCTATCCTGATCCCGTGCCACAGAGTGGTCCAGGGGGATTTGGATG
TGGGCGGTTACGAGGGTGGACTGGCCGTGAAGGAATGGCTTCTGGCCCATGAAGGCCACCGGTTGGGGAA
GCCAGGCTTGGGATTCGAACTGGAGGTGCTGTTCCAGGGCCCCGGTACCGCCATCACAAGTTTGTACAAA
AAAGCAGGCACCATGAGGAAGCTACAAAAGGAACGTAAAGTTTTTGAAAAGTATACTACAGCTGCAAGAA
CTTTTCCAGATAAAAAGGAACGTGAAGAAATACAGACTTTAAAACAGCAAATAGCAGATTTACGGGAAGA
TTTGAAAAGAAAGGAGACCAAATGGTCAAGTACACACAGCCGTCTCAGAAGCCAGATACAAATGTTAGTC
AGAGAGAACACAGACCTCCGGGAAGAAATAAAAGTGATGGAAAGATTCCGACTGGATGCCTGGAAGAGAG
CAGAAGCCATAGAGAGCAGCCTCGAGGTGGAGAAGAAGGACAAGCTTGCGAACACATCTGTTCGATTTCA
AAACAGTCAGATTTCTTCAGGAACCCAGGTAGAAAAATACAAGAAAAATTATCTTCCAATGCAAGGCAAT
CCACCTCGAAGATCCAAGTCTGCACCTCCTCGTGATTTAGGCAATTTGGATAAGGGACAAGCTGCCTCTC
CCAGGGAGCCACTTGAACCACTGAACTTCCCAGATCCTGAATATAAAGAGGAGGAGGAAGACCAAGACAT
ACAGGGAGAAATCAGTCATCCTGATGGAAAGGTGGAAAAGGTTTATAAGAATGGGTGCCGTGTTATACTG
TTTCCCAATGGAACTCGAAAGGAAGTGAGTGCAGATGGGAAGACCATCACTGTCACTTTCTTTAATGGTG
ACGTGAAGCAGGTCATGCCAGACCAAAGAGTGATCTACTACTATGCAGCTGCCCAGACCACTCACACGAC
ATACCCGGAGGGACTGGAAGTCTTACATTTCTCAAGTGGACAAATAGAAAAACATTACCCAGATGGAAGA
AAAGAAATCACGTTTCCTGACCAGACTGTTAAAAACTTATTTCCTGATGGACAAGAAGAAAGCATTTTCC
CAGATGGTACAATTGTCAGAGTACAACGTGATGGCAACAAACTCATAGAGTTTAATAATGGCCAAAGAGA
ACTACATACTGCCCAGTTCAAGAGACGGGAATACCCAGATGGCACTGTTAAAACCGTATATGCAAACGGT
CATCAAGAAACGAAGTACAGATCCGGTCGGATAAGAGTTAAGGACAAGGAGGGTAATGTGCTAATGGACA
CGGAGCTGTAGATACCCAGCTTTC
Features (pLannotate 1.2.2; 31 found; start..end, strand, type, name):
     85..196     +  polyA_signal   bGH poly(A) signal: bovine growth hormone polyadenylation signal
    737..2526    -  rep_origin     oriP: Epstein-Barr virus oriP replication origin (Yates et al., 2000)
   2527..2745    -  CDS            gL (fragment): GL_EBVB9 - Experimental evidence at protein level: Swiss-Prot protein existence level 1. The heterodimer glycoprotein H-glycoprotein L is required for the fusion of viral and plasma membranes leading to virus entry into the host cell. Acts as a functional inhibitor of gH and maintains gH in an inhibited form. Upon binding to host integrins, gL dissociates from gH leading to activation of the viral fusion glycoproteins gB and gH. Fusion of EBV with B-lymphocytes requires the additional receptor- binding protein gp42, which forms a complex with gH/gL. The heterodimer gH/gL targets also host EPHA
   2828..4755    -  CDS            EBNA1 (fragment): Epstein-Barr nuclear antigen 1, also known as EBNA-1 crucial for latent viral infection, and for episomal amplification of vectors containing the oriP origin (Okita et al., 2013)
   4793..5137    -  CDS            BRRF2_EBVB9 (fragment): Protein inferred from homology: Swiss-Prot protein existence level 3. From Epstein-Barr virus (strain B95-8) (HHV-4) (Human herpesvirus 4).
   5140..5163    -  promoter       tet promoter (fragment): E. coli promoter for tetracycline efflux protein gene
   5276..5380    +  promoter       AmpR promoter: bla
   5381..6241    +  CDS            AmpR: β-lactamase; bla; confers resistance to ampicillin, carbenicillin, and related antibiotics
   6412..7000    +  rep_origin     ori: high-copy-number ColE1/pMB1/pBR322/pUC origin of replication
   7046..7169    -  CDS            TcR (fragment): tetracycline efflux protein; tet; confers resistance to tetracycline
   7207..7504    +  promoter       SV40 promoter: SV40 enhancer and early promoter
   7581..8180    +  CDS            PuroR: puromycin N-acetyltransferase; pac from Streptomyces alboniger; confers resistance to puromycin
   8271..8405    +  polyA_signal   SV40 poly(A) signal: SV40 polyadenylation signal
   8527..8579    -  misc_feature   bom (fragment): basis of mobility region from pBR322
   8710..8803    +  ncRNA          Retro dr1: Accession: RF00214 - Retrovirus direct repeat 1 (dr1)
   8839..9100    +  promoter       RSV promoter: Rous sarcoma virus enhancer/promoter
   9126..9186    +  promoter       SV40 promoter (fragment): SV40 early promoter
   9217..9789    +  intron         β-globin intron: intron from rabbit β-globin gene
   9844..9862    +  promoter       T7 promoter: promoter for bacteriophage T7 RNA polymerase
   9873..10493   +  CDS            tetR: TETR2_ECOLX - Experimental evidence at protein level: Swiss-Prot protein existence level 1. TetR is the repressor of the tetracycline resistance element; its N-terminal region forms a helix-turn-helix structure and binds DNA. Binding of tetracycline to TetR reduces the repressor affinity for the tetracycline resistance gene (tetA) promoter operator sites. From Escherichia coli.
  10535..10656   +  polyA_signal   SV40 poly(A) signal: SV40 polyadenylation signal
  10711..11090   +  enhancer       CMV enhancer: human cytomegalovirus immediate early enhancer
  11091..11294   +  promoter       CMV promoter: human cytomegalovirus (CMV) immediate early promoter
  11296..11315   +  promoter       PLtetO-1 promoter (fragment): modified phage lambda PL promoter with tet operator sites (Lutz and Bujard, 1997)
  11317..11336   +  promoter       PLtetO-1 promoter (fragment): modified phage lambda PL promoter with tet operator sites (Lutz and Bujard, 1997)
  11344..11377   +  promoter       TRE3GV promoter (fragment): 3rd-generation Tet-responsive promoter that can be activated by binding of Tet-On® 3G, optimized for retroviral and lentiviral vectors
  11493..11510   +  CDS            9xHis (fragment): 9xHis affinity tag
  11511..12053   +  CDS            MGMT (fragment): MGMT_HUMAN - Experimental evidence at protein level: Swiss-Prot protein existence level 1. Involved in the cellular defense against the biological effects of O6-methylguanine (O6-MeG) and O4-methylthymine (O4-MeT) in DNA. Repairs the methylated nucleobase in DNA by stoichiometrically transferring the methyl group to a cysteine residue in the enzyme. This is a suicide reaction: the enzyme is irreversibly inactivated. From Homo sapiens (Human).
  12097..12117   +  protein_bind   attB1: mutant version of attB; core recombination site for the Gateway® BP reaction BP Clonase™
  12123..13238   +  CDS            CENPJ (fragment): CENPJ_HUMAN - Also known as CPAP, LAP, LIP1. Experimental evidence at protein level: Swiss-Prot protein existence level 1. Plays an important role in cell division and centrosome function by participating in centriole duplication (PubMed:17681131, PubMed:20531387). Inhibits microtubule nucleation from the centrosome. Involved in the regulation of slow processive growth of centriolar microtubules. Acts as microtubule plus-end tracking protein that stabilizes centriolar microtubules and inhibits microtubule polymerization and extension from the distal ends of centrioles (PubMed:15047868, PubMed:
  13244..14      -  protein_bind   attB2 (across the origin): mutant version of attB; recombination site for the Gateway® BP reaction BP Clonase™
