>Addgene plasmid #136815 | pEBTet-SNAP-CPAP | addgene full sequence | sequence record 275939 | Addgene NGS Result
TTGTACAAAGTGGTGATGGCAGCTAGCGGCGCGCCCGGCCGCTCGAGTCTAGAGGGCCCGTTTAAACCCG
CTGATCAGCCTCGACTGTGCCTTCTAGTTGCCAGCCATCTGTTGTTTGCCCCTCCCCCGTGCCTTCCTTG
ACCCTGGAAGGTGCCACTCCCACTGTCCTTTCCTAATAAAATGAGGAAATTGCATCGCATTGTCTGAGTA
GGTGTCATTCTATTCTGGGGGGTGGGGTGGGGCAGGACAGCAAGGGGGAGGATTGGGAAGACAATAGCAG
GCTAGAGGATCGATCCCCGCCCCGGACGAACTAAACCTGACTACGACATCTCTGCCCCTTCTTCGCGGGG
CAGTGCATGTAATCCCTTCAGTTGGTTGGTACAACTTGCCAACTGGGCCCTGTTCCACATGTGACACGGG
GGGGGACCAAACACAAAGGGGTTCTCTGACTGTAGTTGACATCCTTATAAATGGATGTGCACATTTGCCA
ACACTGAGTGGCTTTCATCCTGGAGCAGACTTTGCAGTCTGTGGACTGCAACACAACATTGCCTTTATGT
GTAACTCTTGGCTGAAGCTCTTACACCAATGCTGGGGGACATGTACCTCCCAGGGGCCCAGGAAGACTAC
GGGAGGCTACACCAACGTCAATCAGAGGGGCCTGTGTAGCTACCGATAAGCGGACCCTCAAGAGGGCATT
AGCAATAGTGTTTATAAGGCCCCCTTGTTAACCCTAAACGGGTAGCATATGCTTCCCGGGTAGTAGTATA
TACTATCCAGACTAACCCTAATTCAATAGCATATGTTACCCAACGGGAAGCATATGCTATCGAATTAGGG
TTAGTAAAAGGGTCCTAAGGAACAGCGATATCTCCCACCCCATGAGCTGTCACGGTTTTATTTACATGGG
GTCAGGATTCCACGAGGGTAGTGAACCATTTTAGTCACAAGGGCAGTGGCTGAAGATCAAGGAGCGGGCA
GTGAACTCTCCTGAATCTTCGCCTGCTTCTTCATTCTCCTTCGTTTAGCTAATAGAATAACTGCTGAGTT
GTGAACAGTAAGGTGTATGTGAGGTGCTCGAAAACAAGGTTTCAGGTGACGCCCCCAGAATAAAATTTGG
ACGGGGGGTTCAGTGGTGGCATTGTGCTATGACACCAATATAACCCTCACAAACCCCTTGGGCAATAAAT
ACTAGTGTAGGAATGAAACATTCTGAATATCTTTAACAATAGAAATCCATGGGGTGGGGACAAGCCGTAA
AGACTGGATGTCCATCTCACACGAATTTATGGCTATGGGCAACACATAATCCTAGTGCAATATGATACTG
GGGTTATTAAGATGTGTCCCAGGCAGGGACCAAGACAGGTGAACCATGTTGTTACACTCTATTTGTAACA
AGGGGAAAGAGAGTGGACGCCGACAGCAGCGGACTCCACTGGTTGTCTCTAACACCCCCGAAAATTAAAC
GGGGCTCCACGCCAATGGGGCCCATAAACAAAGACAAGTGGCCACTCTTTTTTTTGAAATTGTGGAGTGG
GGGCACGCGTCAGCCCCCACACGCCGCCCTGCGGTTTTGGACTGTAAAATAAGGGTGTAATAACTTGGCT
GATTGTAACCCCGCTAACCACTGCGGTCAAACCACTTGCCCACAAAACCACTAATGGCACCCCGGGGAAT
ACCTGCATAAGTAGGTGGGCGGGCCAAGATAGGGGCGCGATTGCTGCGATCTGGAGGACAAATTACACAC
ACTTGCGCCTGAGCGCCAAGCACAGGGTTGTTGGTCCTCATATTCACGAGGTCGCTGAGAGCACGGTGGG
CTAATGTTGCCATGGGTAGCATATACTACCCAAATATCTGGATAGCATATGCTATCCTAATCTATATCTG
GGTAGCATAGGCTATCCTAATCTATATCTGGGTAGTATATGCTATCCTAATCTGTATCCGGGTAGCATAT
GCTATCCTAATAGAGATTAGGGTAGTATATGCTATCCTAATTTATATCTGGGTAGCATATACTACCCAAA
TATCTGGATAGCATATGCTATCCTAATCTATATCTGGGTAGCATATGCTATCCTAATCTATATCTGGGTA
GCATAGGCTATCCTAATCTATATCTGGGTAGCATATGCTATCCTAATCTATATCTGGGTAGTATATGCTA
TCCTAATTTATATCTGGGTAGCATAGGCTATCCTAATCTATATCTGGGTAGCATATGCTATCCTAATCTA
TATCTGGGTAGTATATGCTATCCTAATCTGTATCCGGGTAGCATATGCTATCCTCATGCATATACAGTCA
GCATATGATACCCAGTAGTAGAGTGGGAGTGCTATCCTTTGCATATGCCGCCACCTCCCAAGGGGGCGTG
AATTTTCGCTGCTTGTCCTTTTCCTGCTGGTTGCTCCCATTCTTAGGTGAATTTAAGGAGGCCAGGCTAA
AGCCGTCGCATGTCTGATTGCTCACCAGGTAAATGTCGCTAATGTTTTCCAACGCGAGAAGGTGTTGAGC
GCGGAGCTGAGTGACGTGACAACATGGGTATGCCCAATTGCCCCATGTTGGGAGGACGAAAATGGTGACA
AGACAGATGGCCAGAAATACACCAACAGCACGCATGATGTCTACTGGGGATTTATTCTTTAGTGCGGGGG
AATACACGGCTTTTAATACGATTGAGGGCGTCTCCTAACAAGTTACATCACTCCTGCCCTTCCTCACCCT
CATCTCCATCACCTCCTTCATCTCCGTCATCTCCGTCATCACCCTCCGCGGCAGCCCCTTCCACCATAGG
TGGAAACCAGGGAGGCAAATCTACTCCATCGTCAAAGCTGCACACAGTCACCCTGATATTGCAGGTAGGA
GCGGGCTTTGTCATAACAAGGTCCTTAATCGCATCCTTCAAAACCTCAGCAAATATATGAGTTTGTAAAA
AGACCATGAAATAACAGACAATGGACTCCCTTAGCGGGCCAGGTTGTGGGCCGGGTCCAGGGGCCATTCC
AAAGGGGAGACGACTCAATGGTGTAAGACGACATTGTGGAATAGCAAGGGCAGTTCCTCGCCTTAGGTTG
TAAAGGGAGGTCTTACTACCTCCATATACGAACACACCGGCGACCCAAGTTCCTTCGTCGGTAGTCCTTT
CTACGTGACTCCTAGCCAGGAGAGCTCTTAAACCTTCTGCAATGTTCTCAAATTTCGGGTTGGAACCTCC
TTGACCACGATGCTTTCCAAACCACCCTCCTTTTTTGCGCCTGCCTCCATCACCCTGACCCCGGGGTCCA
GTGCTTGGGCCTTCTCCTGGGTCATCTGCGGGGCCCTGCTCTATCGCTCCCGGGGGCACGTCAGGCTCAC
CATCTGGGCCACCTTCTTGGTGGTATTCAAAATAATCGGCTTCCCCTACAGGGTGGAAAAATGGCCTTCT
ACCTGGAGGGGGCCTGCGCGGTGGAGACCCGGATGATGATGACTGACTACTGGGACTCCTGGGCCTCTTT
TCTCCACGTCCACGACCTCTCCCCCTGGCTCTTTCACGACTTCCCCCCCTGGCTCTTTCACGTCCTCTAC
CCCGGCGGCCTCCACTACCTCCTCGACCCCGGCCTCCACTACCTCCTCGACCCCGGCCTCCACTGCCTCC
TCGACCCCGGCCTCCACCTCCTGCTCCTGCCCCTCCTGCTCCTGCCCCTCCTCCTGCTCCTGCCCCTCCT
GCCCCTCCTGCTCCTSCCCCTCCTSCYCCTCCTCCTCCTSCCCCTCCTSCCCCTCCTGCTCCTGCCCCTC
CTSCCCCTCCTCCTGCTCCTGCCCCTCCTGCCCCTCCTCCTGCTCCTGCCCCTCCTGCCCCTCCTGCTCC
TGCCCCTCCTGCCCCTCCTGCTCCTGCCCCTCCTGCCCCTCCTGCTCCTGCCCCTCCTGCTCCTGCCCCT
CCTGCTCCTGCCCCTCCTGCTCCTGCCCCTCCTGCCCCTCCTGCCCCTCCTCCTGCTCCTGCCCCTCCTG
CTCCTGCCCCTCCTGCCCCTCCTGCCCCTCCTGCTCCTGCCCCTCCTCCTGCTCCTGCCCCTCCTGCCCC
TCCTGCCCCTCCTCCTGCTCCTGCCCCTCCTGCMCCTCCWCCTGCTCCTGCCNCTCCTCCTGCTCCTGCC
CCTCCTGCCCCTCCTGCCCCTCCTCCTGCTCCTGCCCCTCCTSCTCCTCCWSCTSCKCCDGCYCCTCCTC
CTGCTCCTGCCCCTCCTGCCCCTCCTGCCCCTCCTCCTGCTCCTGCCCCTCCTCCTGCTCCTGCCCCTCC
TGCCCCTCCTGCCCCTCCTGCCCCTCCTCCTGCTCCTGCCCCTCCTCCTGCTCCTGCCCCTCCTGCTCCT
GCCCCTCCCGCTCCTGCTCCTGCTCCTGTTCCACCGTGGGTCCCTTTGCAGCCAATGCAACTTGGACGTT
TTTGGGGTCTCCGGACACCATCTCTATGTCTTGGCCCTGATCCTGAGCCGCCCGGGGCTCCTGGTCTTCC
GCCTCCTCGTCCTCGTCCTCTTCCCCGTCCTCGTCCATGGTTATCACCCCCTCTTCTTTGAGGTCCACTG
CCGCCGGAGCCTTCTGGTCCAGATGTGTCTCCCTTCTCTCCTAGGCCATTTCCAGGTCCTGTACCTGGCC
CCTCGTCAGACATGATTCACACTAAAAGAGATCAATAGACATCTTTATTAGACGACGCTCAGTGAATACA
GGGAGTGCAGACTCCTGCCCCCTCCAACAGCCCCCCCACCCTCATCCCCTTCATGGTCGCTGTCAGACAG
ATCCAGGTCTGAAAATTCCCCATCCTCCGAACCATCCTCGTCCTCATCACCAATTACTCGCAGCCCGGAA
AACTCCCGCTGAACATCCTCAAGATTTGCGTCCTGAGCCTCAAGCCAGGCCTCAAATTCCTCGTCCCCCT
TTTTGCTGGACGGTAGGGATGGGGATTCTCGGGACCCCTCCTCTTCCTCTTCAAGGTCACCAGACAGAGA
TGCTACTGGGGCAACGGAAGAAAAGCTGGGTGCGGCCTGTGAGGATCAGCTTATCGATGATAAGCTGTCA
AACATGAGAATTCTTGAAGACGAAAGGGCCTCGTGATACGCCTATTTTTATAGGTTAATGTCATGATAAT
AATGGTTTCTTAGACGTCAGGTGGCACTTTTCGGGGAAATGTGCGCGGAACCCCTATTTGTTTATTTTTC
TAAATACATTCAAATATGTATCCGCTCATGAGACAATAACCCTGATAAATGCTTCAATAATATTGAAAAA
GGAAGAGTATGAGTATTCAACATTTCCGTGTCGCCCTTATTCCCTTTTTTGCGGCATTTTGCCTTCCTGT
TTTTGCTCACCCAGAAACGCTGGTGAAAGTAAAAGATGCTGAAGATCAGTTGGGTGCACGAGTGGGTTAC
ATCGAACTGGATCTCAACAGCGGTAAGATCCTTGAGAGTTTTCGCCCCGAAGAACGTTTTCCAATGATGA
GCACTTTTAAAGTTCTGCTATGTGGCGCGGTATTATCCCGTGTTGACGCCGGGCAAGAGCAACTCGGTCG
CCGCATACACTATTCTCAGAATGACTTGGTTGAGTACTCACCAGTCACAGAAAAGCATCTTACGGATGGC
ATGACAGTAAGAGAATTATGCAGTGCTGCCATAACCATGAGTGATAACACTGCGGCCAACTTACTTCTGA
CAACGATCGGAGGACCGAAGGAGCTAACCGCTTTTTTGCACAACATGGGGGATCATGTAACTCGCCTTGA
TCGTTGGGAACCGGAGCTGAATGAAGCCATACCAAACGACGAGCGTGACACCACGATGCCTGCAGCAATG
GCAACAACGTTGCGCAAACTATTAACTGGCGAACTACTTACTCTAGCTTCCCGGCAACAATTAATAGACT
GGATGGAGGCGGATAAAGTTGCAGGACCACTTCTGCGCTCGGCCCTTCCGGCTGGCTGGTTTATTGCTGA
TAAATCTGGAGCCGGTGAGCGTGGGTCTCGCGGTATCATTGCAGCACTGGGGCCAGATGGTAAGCCCTCC
CGTATCGTAGTTATCTACACGACGGGGAGTCAGGCAACTATGGATGAACGAAATAGACAGATCGCTGAGA
TAGGTGCCTCACTGATTAAGCATTGGTAACTGTCAGACCAAGTTTACTCATATATACTTTAGATTGATTT
AAAACTTCATTTTTAATTTAAAAGGATCTAGGTGAAGATCCTTTTTGATAATCTCATGACCAAAATCCCT
TAACGTGAGTTTTCGTTCCACTGAGCGTCAGACCCCGTAGAAAAGATCAAAGGATCTTCTTGAGATCCTT
TTTTTCTGCGCGTAATCTGCTGCTTGCAAACAAAAAAACCACCGCTACCAGCGGTGGTTTGTTTGCCGGA
TCAAGAGCTACCAACTCTTTTTCCGAAGGTAACTGGCTTCAGCAGAGCGCAGATACCAAATACTGTCCTT
CTAGTGTAGCCGTAGTTAGGCCACCACTTCAAGAACTCTGTAGCACCGCCTACATACCTCGCTCTGCTAA
TCCTGTTACCAGTGGCTGCTGCCAGTGGCGATAAGTCGTGTCTTACCGGGTTGGACTCAAGACGATAGTT
ACCGGATAAGGCGCAGCGGTCGGGCTGAACGGGGGGTTCGTGCACACAGCCCAGCTTGGAGCGAACGACC
TACACCGAACTGAGATACCTACAGCGTGAGCTATGAGAAAGCGCCACGCTTCCCGAAGGGAGAAAGGCGG
ACAGGTATCCGGTAAGCGGCAGGGTCGGAACAGGAGAGCGCACGAGGGAGCTTCCAGGGGGAAACGCCTG
GTATCTTTATAGTCCTGTCGGGTTTCGCCACCTCTGACTTGAGCGTCGATTTTTGTGATGCTCGTCAGGG
GGGCGGAGCCTATGGAAAAACGCCAGCAACGCGGCCTTTTTACGGTTCCTGGCCTTTTGCTGGCCTTGAA
GCTGTCCCTGATGGTCGTCATCTACCTGCCTGGACAGCATGGCCTGCAACGCGGGCATCCCGATGCCGCC
GGAAGCGAGAAGAATCATAATGGGGAAGGCCATCCAGCCTCGCGTCGAACTAGATGATCCGGCTGTGGAA
TGTGTGTCAGTTAGGGTGTGGAAAGTCCCCAGGCTCCCCAGCAGGCAGAAGTATGCAAAGCATGCATCTC
AATTAGTCAGCAACCAGGTGTGGAAAGTCCCCAGGCTCCCCAGCAGGCAGAAGTATGCAAAGCATGCATC
TCAATTAGTCAGCAACCATAGTCCCGCCCCTAACTCCGCCCATCCCGCCCCTAACTCCGCCCAGTTCCGC
CCATTCTCCGCCCCATGGCTGACTAATTTTTTTTATTTATGCAGAGGCCGAGGCCGCCTCGGCCTCTGAG
CTATTCCAGAAGTAGTGAGGAGGCTTTTTTGGAGGGTGACCGCCACGACCGGTGCCGCCACCATCCCCTG
ACCCACGCCCCTGACCCCTCACAAGGAGACGACCTTCCATGACCGAGTACAAGCCCACGGTGCGCCTCGC
CACCCGCGACGACGTCCCCCGGGCCGTACGCACCCTCGCCGCCGCGTTCGCCGACTACCCCGCCACGCGC
CACACCGTCGACCCCGACCGCCACATCGAACGCGTCACCGAGCTGCAAGAACTCTTCCTCACGCGCGTCG
GGCTCGACATCGGCAAGGTGTGGGTCGCGGACGACGGCGCCGCGGTGGCGGTCTGGACCACGCCGGAGAG
CGTCGAAGCGGGGGCGGTGTTCGCCGAGATCGGCCCGCGCATGGCCGAGTTGAGCGGTTCCCGGCTGGCC
GCGCAGCAACAGATGGAAGGCCTCCTGGCGCCGCACCGGCCCAAGGAGCCCGCGTGGTTCCTGGCCACCG
TCGGCGTCTCGCCCGACCACCAGGGCAAGGGTCTGGGCAGCGCCGTCGTGCTCCCCGGAGTGGAGGCGGC
CGAGCGCGCCGGGGTGCCCGCCTTCCTGGAGACCTCCGCGCCCCGCAACCTCCCCTTCTACGAGCGGCTC
GGCTTCACCGTCACCGCCGACGTCGAGGTGCCCGAAGGACCGCGCACCTGGTGCATGACCCGCAAGCCCG
GTGCCTGACGCCCGCCCCACGACCCGCAGCGCCCGACCGAAAGGAGCGCACGACCCGGTCCGACGCGGCC
CGACGGGTCCGAGGGGGGTCGACCTCGAAACTTGTTTATTGCAGCTTATAATGGTTACAAATAAAGCAAT
AGCATCACAAATTTCACAAATAAAGCATTTTTTTCACTGCATTCTAGTTGTGGTTTGTCCAAACTCATCA
ATGTATCTTATCATGTCTGGATCTGATCCGAACCCCTTCCTCGACCAATTCTCATGTTTGACAGCTTATC
ATCGCAGATCCGGGCAACGTTGTTGCCATTGCTCGACCAATTCTCATGTTTGACAGCTTATCATCGCAGA
TCCGTATGGTGCACTCTCAGTACAATCTGCTCTGATGCCGCATAGTTAAGCCAGTATCTGCTCCCTGCTT
GTGTGTTGGAGGTCGCTGAGTAGTGCGCGAGCAAAATTTAAGCTACAACAAGGCAAGGCTTGACCGACAA
TTGCATGAAGAATCTGCTTAGGGTTAGGCGTTTTGCGCTGCTTCGCGATGTACGGGCCAGATATACGCGT
ATCTGAGGGGACTAGGGTGTGTTTAGGCGAAAAGCGGGGCTTCGGTTGTACGCGGTTAGGAGTCCCCTCA
GGATATAGTAGTTTCGCTTTTGCATAGGGAGGGGGAAATGTAGTCTTATGCAATACTCTTGTAGTCTTGC
AACATGGTAACGATGAGTTAGCAACATGCCTTACAAGGAGAGAAAAAGCACCGTGCATGCCGATTGGTGG
AAGTAAGGTGGTACGATCGTGCCTTATTAGGAAGGCAACAGACGGGTCTGACATGGATTGGACGAACCAC
TGAATTCCGCATTGCAGAGATATTGTATTTAAGTGCCTAGCTCGATACAATAAACGCCATTTGACCATTC
ACCACATTGGTGTGCACCTCCAAGCTGGCCGGGGATCCTCTAGGGCCTCTGAGCTATTCCAGAAGTAGTG
AAGAGGCTTTTTTGGAGGCCTAGGCTTTTGCAAAAAGCTCCGGATCGATCCTGAGAACTTCAGGGTGAGT
TTGGGGACCCTTGATTGTTCTTTCTTTTTCGCTATTGTAAAATTCATGTTATATGGAGGGGGCAAAGTTT
TCAGGGTGTTGTTTAGAATGGGAAGATGTCCCTTGTATCACCATGGACCCTCATGATAATTTTGTTTCTT
TCACTTTCTACTCTGTTGACAACCATTGTCTCCTCTTATTTTCTTTTCATTTTCTGTAACTTTTTCGTTA
AACTTTAGCTTGCATTTGTAACGAATTTTTAAATTCACTTTTGTTTATTTGTCAGATTGTAAGTACTTTC
TCTAATCACTTTTTTTTCAAGGCAATCAGGGTATATTATATTGTACTTCAGCACAGTTTTAGAGAACAAT
TGTTATAATTAAATGATAAGGTAGAATATTTCTGCATATAAATTCTGGCTGGCGTGGAAATATTCTTATT
GGTAGAAACAACTACATCCTGGTCATCATCCTGCCTTTCTCTTTATGGTTACAATGATATACACTGTTTG
AGATGAGGATAAAATACTCTGAGTCCAAACCGGGCCCCTCTGCTAACCATGTTCATGCCTTCTTCTTTTT
CCTACAGCTCCTGGGCAACGTGCTGGTTATTGTGCTGTCTCATCATTTTGGCAAAGAATTGTAATACGAC
TCACTATAGGGCGAATTGATATGTCTAGATTAGATAAAAGTAAAGTGATTAACAGCGCATTAGAGCTGCT
TAATGAGGTCGGAATCGAAGGTTTAACAACCCGTAAACTCGCCCAGAAGCTAGGTGTAGAGCAGCCTACA
TTGTATTGGCATGTAAAAAATAAGCGGGCTTTGCTCGACGCCTTAGCCATTGAGATGTTAGATAGGCACC
ATACTCACTTTTGCCCTTTAGAAGGGGAAAGCTGGCAAGATTTTTTACGTAATAACGCTAAAAGTTTTAG
ATGTGCTTTACTAAGTCATCGCGATGGAGCAAAAGTACATTTAGGTACACGGCCTACAGAAAAACAGTAT
GAAACTCTCGAAAATCAATTAGCCTTTTTATGCCAACAAGGTTTTTCACTAGAGAATGCATTATATGCAC
TCAGCGCTGTGGGGCATTTTACTTTAGGTTGCGTATTGGAAGATCAAGAGCATCAAGTCGCTAAAGAAGA
AAGGGAAACACCTACTACTGATAGTATGCCGCCATTATTACGACAAGCTATCGAATTATTTGATCACCAA
GGTGCAGAGCCAGCCTTCTTATTCGGCCTTGAATTGATCATATGCGGATTAGAAAAACAACTTAAATGTG
AAAGTGGGTCCGCGTACAGCGGATCCCGGGAATTCAGATCTTATTAAAGCAGAACTTGTTTATTGCAGCT
TATAATGGTTACAAATAAAGCAATAGCATCACAAATTTCACAAATAAAGCATTTTTTTCACTGCATTCTA
GTTGTGGTTTGTCCAAACTCATCAATGTATCTTATCATGTCTGGTCGAATCCATGGCGCAGAACTGGTAG
GTATGGAAGATCCGCGTTGACATTGATTATTGACTAGTTATTAATAGTAATCAATTACGGGGTCATTAGT
TCATAGCCCATATATGGAGTTCCGCGTTACATAACTTACGGTAAATGGCCCGCCTGGCTGACCGCCCAAC
GACCCCCGCCCATTGACGTCAATAATGACGTATGTTCCCATAGTAACGCCAATAGGGACTTTCCATTGAC
GTCAATGGGTGGAGTATTTACGGTAAACTGCCCACTTGGCAGTACATCAAGTGTATCATATGCCAAGTAC
GCCCCCTATTGACGTCAATGACGGTAAATGGCCCGCCTGGCATTATGCCCAGTACATGACCTTATGGGAC
TTTCCTACTTGGCAGTACATCTACGTATTAGTCATCGCTATTACCATGGTGATGCGGTTTTGGCAGTACA
TCAATGGGCGTGGATAGCGGTTTGACTCACGGGGATTTCCAAGTCTCCACCCCATTGACGTCAATGGGAG
TTTGTTTTGGCACCAAAATCAACGGGACTTTCCAAAATGTCGTAACAACTCCGCCCCATTGACGCAAATG
GGCGGTAGGCGTGTACGGTGGGAGGTCTATATAAGCAGAGCTCTCCCTATCAGTGATAGAGATCTCCCTA
TCAGTGATAGAGATCGTCGACGAGCTCGTTTAGTGAACCGTCAGATCGCCTGGAGACGCCATCCACGCTG
TTTTGACCTCCATAGAAGACACCGGGACCGATCCAGCCTCCGGACTCTAGCGTTTAAACTTAAGCTTACC
ACCATGGATTATAAAGACGATGATGACAAGCACCACCACCACCACCACGACAAGGATTGTGAAATGAAAC
GCACCACACTGGACAGCCCTTTGGGGAAGCTGGAGCTGTCTGGTTGTGAGCAGGGTCTGCACGAAATAAT
TTTTCTGGGCAAGGGGACGTCTGCAGCTGATGCCGTGGAGGTCCCAGCCCCCGCTGCGGTTCTCGGAGGT
CCGGAGCCCCTGATGCAGGCTACAGCCTGGCTGAATGCCTATTTCCACCAGCCCGAGGCTATCGAAGAGT
TCCCCGTGCCGGCTCTTCACCATCCCGTTTTCCAGCAAGAGTCGTTCACCAGACAGGTGTTATGGAAGCT
GCTGAAGGTTGTGAAATTCGGAGAAGTGATTTCTTACTCTCACTTAGCAGCCCTGGCAGGCAACCCCGCA
GCCACGGCAGCAGTGAAGACGGCACTGAGTGGCAATCCTGTCCCTATCCTGATCCCGTGCCACAGAGTGG
TCCAGGGGGATTTGGATGTGGGCGGTTACGAGGGTGGACTGGCCGTGAAGGAATGGCTTCTGGCCCATGA
AGGCCACCGGTTGGGGAAGCCAGGCTTGGGATTCGAACTGGAGGTGCTGTTCCAGGGCCCCGGTACCGCC
ATCACAAGTTTGTACAAAAAAGCAGGCACCATGAGGAAGCTACAAAAGGAACGTAAAGTTTTTGAAAAGT
ATACTACAGCTGCAAGAACTTTTCCAGATAAAAAGGAACGTGAAGAAATACAGACTTTAAAACAGCAAAT
AGCAGATTTACGGGAAGATTTGAAAAGAAAGGAGACCAAATGGTCAAGTACACACAGCCGTCTCAGAAGC
CAGATACAAATGTTAGTCAGAGAGAACACAGACCTCCGGGAAGAAATAAAAGTGATGGAAAGATTCCGAC
TGGATGCCTGGAAGAGAGCAGAAGCCATAGAGAGCAGCCTCGAGGTGGAGAAGAAGGACAAGCTTGCGAA
CACATCTGTTCGATTTCAAAACAGTCAGATTTCTTCAGGAACCCAGGTAGAAAAATACAAGAAAAATTAT
CTTCCAATGCAAGGCAATCCACCTCGAAGATCCAAGTCTGCACCTCCTCGTGATTTAGGCAATTTGGATA
AGGGACAAGCTGCCTCTCCCAGGGAGCCACTTGAACCACTGAACTTCCCAGATCCTGAATATAAAGAGGA
GGAGGAAGACCAAGACATACAGGGAGAAATCAGTCATCCTGATGGAAAGGTGGAAAAGGTTTATAAGAAT
GGGTGCCGTGTTATACTGTTTCCCAATGGAACTCGAAAGGAAGTGAGTGCAGATGGGAAGACCATCACTG
TCACTTTCTTTAATGGTGACGTGAAGCAGGTCATGCCAGACCAAAGAGTGATCTACTACTATGCAGCTGC
CCAGACCACTCACACGACATACCCGGAGGGACTGGAAGTCTTACATTTCTCAAGTGGACAAATAGAAAAA
CATTACCCAGATGGAAGAAAAGAAATCACGTTTCCTGACCAGACTGTTAAAAACTTATTTCCTGATGGAC
AAGAAGAAAGCATTTTCCCAGATGGTACAATTGTCAGAGTACAACGTGATGGCAACAAACTCATAGAGTT
TAATAATGGCCAAAGAGAACTACATACTGCCCAGTTCAAGAGACGGGAATACCCAGATGGCACTGTTAAA
ACCGTATATGCAAACGGTCATCAAGAAACGAAGTACAGATCCGGTCGGATAAGAGTTAAGGACAAGGAGG
GTAATGTGCTAATGGACACGGAGCTGTAGAACCCAGCTTTC
Features (pLannotate 1.2.2; 31 found; start..end, strand, type, name):
     85..196     +  polyA_signal   bGH poly(A) signal: bovine growth hormone polyadenylation signal
    737..2294    -  rep_origin     oriP (fragment): Epstein-Barr virus oriP replication origin (Yates et al., 2000)
   2407..2625    -  CDS            gL (fragment): GL_EBVB9 - Experimental evidence at protein level: Swiss-Prot protein existence level 1. The heterodimer glycoprotein H-glycoprotein L is required for the fusion of viral and plasma membranes leading to virus entry into the host cell. Acts as a functional inhibitor of gH and maintains gH in an inhibited form. Upon binding to host integrins, gL dissociates from gH leading to activation of the viral fusion glycoproteins gB and gH. Fusion of EBV with B-lymphocytes requires the additional receptor- binding protein gp42, which forms a complex with gH/gL. The heterodimer gH/gL targets also host EPHA
   2708..4633    -  CDS            EBNA1: Epstein-Barr nuclear antigen 1, also known as EBNA-1 crucial for latent viral infection, and for episomal amplification of vectors containing the oriP origin (Okita et al., 2013)
   4671..5015    -  CDS            BRRF2_EBVB9 (fragment): Protein inferred from homology: Swiss-Prot protein existence level 3. From Epstein-Barr virus (strain B95-8) (HHV-4) (Human herpesvirus 4).
   5018..5041    -  promoter       tet promoter (fragment): E. coli promoter for tetracycline efflux protein gene
   5154..5258    +  promoter       AmpR promoter: bla
   5259..6119    +  CDS            AmpR: β-lactamase; bla; confers resistance to ampicillin, carbenicillin, and related antibiotics
   6290..6878    +  rep_origin     ori: high-copy-number ColE1/pMB1/pBR322/pUC origin of replication
   6924..7047    -  CDS            TcR (fragment): tetracycline efflux protein; tet; confers resistance to tetracycline
   7085..7382    +  promoter       SV40 promoter: SV40 enhancer and early promoter
   7459..8058    +  CDS            PuroR: puromycin N-acetyltransferase; pac from Streptomyces alboniger; confers resistance to puromycin
   8149..8283    +  polyA_signal   SV40 poly(A) signal: SV40 polyadenylation signal
   8405..8457    -  misc_feature   bom (fragment): basis of mobility region from pBR322
   8588..8681    +  ncRNA          Retro dr1: Accession: RF00214 - Retrovirus direct repeat 1 (dr1)
   8717..8978    +  promoter       RSV promoter: Rous sarcoma virus enhancer/promoter
   9004..9064    +  promoter       SV40 promoter (fragment): SV40 early promoter
   9095..9667    +  intron         β-globin intron: intron from rabbit β-globin gene
   9722..9740    +  promoter       T7 promoter: promoter for bacteriophage T7 RNA polymerase
   9751..10371   +  CDS            tetR: TETR2_ECOLX - Experimental evidence at protein level: Swiss-Prot protein existence level 1. TetR is the repressor of the tetracycline resistance element; its N-terminal region forms a helix-turn-helix structure and binds DNA. Binding of tetracycline to TetR reduces the repressor affinity for the tetracycline resistance gene (tetA) promoter operator sites. From Escherichia coli.
  10413..10534   +  polyA_signal   SV40 poly(A) signal: SV40 polyadenylation signal
  10589..10968   +  enhancer       CMV enhancer: human cytomegalovirus immediate early enhancer
  10969..11172   +  promoter       CMV promoter: human cytomegalovirus (CMV) immediate early promoter
  11174..11193   +  promoter       PLtetO-1 promoter (fragment): modified phage lambda PL promoter with tet operator sites (Lutz and Bujard, 1997)
  11195..11214   +  promoter       PLtetO-1 promoter (fragment): modified phage lambda PL promoter with tet operator sites (Lutz and Bujard, 1997)
  11222..11255   +  promoter       TRE3GV promoter (fragment): 3rd-generation Tet-responsive promoter that can be activated by binding of Tet-On® 3G, optimized for retroviral and lentiviral vectors
  11371..11388   +  CDS            9xHis (fragment): 9xHis affinity tag
  11389..11931   +  CDS            MGMT (fragment): MGMT_HUMAN - Experimental evidence at protein level: Swiss-Prot protein existence level 1. Involved in the cellular defense against the biological effects of O6-methylguanine (O6-MeG) and O4-methylthymine (O4-MeT) in DNA. Repairs the methylated nucleobase in DNA by stoichiometrically transferring the methyl group to a cysteine residue in the enzyme. This is a suicide reaction: the enzyme is irreversibly inactivated. From Homo sapiens (Human).
  11975..11995   +  protein_bind   attB1: mutant version of attB; core recombination site for the Gateway® BP reaction BP Clonase™
  12001..13116   +  CDS            CENPJ (fragment): CENPJ_HUMAN - Also known as CPAP, LAP, LIP1. Experimental evidence at protein level: Swiss-Prot protein existence level 1. Plays an important role in cell division and centrosome function by participating in centriole duplication (PubMed:17681131, PubMed:20531387). Inhibits microtubule nucleation from the centrosome. Involved in the regulation of slow processive growth of centriolar microtubules. Acts as microtubule plus-end tracking protein that stabilizes centriolar microtubules and inhibits microtubule polymerization and extension from the distal ends of centrioles (PubMed:15047868, PubMed:
  13121..14      -  protein_bind   attB2 (across the origin): mutant version of attB; recombination site for the Gateway® BP reaction BP Clonase™
