[The description below was written by a language model from this plasmid's Addgene catalogue record and pLannotate feature annotations shown in this document.]
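Description:
pEBTet-SNAP-CPAP is an episomal, tetracycline-regulated mammalian expression plasmid built on the pEBTet backbone. It is propagated in E. coli through a high-copy ColE1/pUC-type origin with ampicillin resistance. In human cells it is maintained extrachromosomally by the Epstein-Barr virus oriP origin together with an EBNA1 coding sequence, and transfected cells are selected with puromycin through an SV40 promoter–PuroR–SV40 poly(A) cassette. Short fragments of EBV genes and of pBR322 tetracycline-resistance sequences are annotated around these elements and appear to be backbone remnants.

The payload sits downstream of a CMV enhancer/promoter followed by two tet operator sites (CMV-TetO2) and is terminated by the bGH polyadenylation signal. A separate cassette carries tetR behind RSV and partial SV40 promoter elements and a rabbit β-globin intron, with its own SV40 poly(A). The vector therefore supplies its own repressor: TetR holds the CMV-TetO2 promoter off until tetracycline or doxycycline releases it. The open reading frame begins with a His tag (the catalogue also lists a FLAG tag, which is not annotated). Next comes the SNAP-tag, detected as an MGMT fragment because SNAP derives from human O6-alkylguanine-DNA alkyltransferase. An attB1 site and human CENPJ/CPAP sequence follow, closed by attB2, consistent with Gateway cloning.

The annotated CENPJ segment is only about 1.1 kb and is flagged as a fragment, and the stated insert size is about 2 kb, so the construct may encode only part of CENPJ; the record does not clarify this. The depositor and sequencing-derived records differ by about 120 bp, mainly within oriP. The plasmid serves inducible expression of SNAP-tagged CPAP for covalent labelling, and the associated work used chemical crosslinking to study centrosomal protein complexes.
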