Addgene plasmid #136815: pEBTet-SNAP-CPAP
Purpose: Mammalian expression of the centrosomal protein CENPJ N-terminally fused to SNAP-tag
Depositing lab: Kai Johnsson. Depositing organization: Swiss Federal Institute of Technology (EPFL). Publication: Selective chemical crosslinking reveals a Cep57-Cep63-Cep152 centrosomal complex. Lukinavicius G, Lavogina D, Orpinell M, Umezawa K, Reymond L, Garin N, Gonczy P, Johnsson K. Curr Biol. 2013 Feb 4;23(3):265-70. doi: 10.1016/j.cub.2012.12.030. Epub 2013 Jan 17. PubMed 23333316.
Backbone
  Vector backbone: pEBTet
  Backbone size w/o insert (bp): 11262
  Vector type: Mammalian Expression
  Selectable markers: Puromycin
Growth in bacteria
  Bacterial resistance: Ampicillin, 100 μg/mL
  Growth temperature: 37°C
  Growth strain: DH5alpha
  Copy number: High Copy
Gene/Insert
  Gene/Insert name: SNAP-CENPJ
  Species: H. sapiens (human), Synthetic
  Insert size (bp): 1992
  Entrez Gene: CENPJ (a.k.a. BM032, CENP-J, CPAP, LAP, LIP1, MCPH6, SASS4, SCKL4, Sas-4)
  Promoter: CMV-TetO2
  Tag / fusion protein: FLAG-tag / His-tag (N terminal on insert)
  Cloning method: Gateway Cloning
  Sequencing primers: 5′ CMV_Fwd; 3′ BGH_Rev
Terms and licenses: Academic/Nonprofit Terms; Industry Terms: Not Available to Industry
How to cite: pEBTet-SNAP-CPAP was a gift from Kai Johnsson (Addgene plasmid # 136815 ; http://n2t.net/addgene:136815 ; RRID:Addgene_136815)
