>Addgene plasmid #136815 | pEBTet-SNAP-CPAP | depositor partial sequence | sequence record 264063 | Insert
ATGGGCGGTAGGCGTGTACGGTGGGAGGTCTATATAAGCAGAGCTCTCCCTATCAGTGATAGAGATCTCC
CTATCAGTGATAGAGATCGTCGACGAGCTCGTTTAGTGAACCGTCAGATCGCCTGGAGACGCCATCCACG
CTGTTTTGACCTCCATAGAAGACACCGGGACCGATCCAGCCTCCGGACTCTAGCGTTTAAACTTAAGCTT
ACCACCATGGATTATAAAGACGATGATGACAAGCACCACCACCACCACCACGACAAGGATTGTGAAATGA
AACGCACCACACTGGACAGCCCTTTGGGGAAGCTGGAGCTGTCTGGTTGTGAGCAGGGTCTGCACGAAAT
AATTTTTCTGGGCAAGGGGACGTCTGCAGCTGATGCCGTGGAGGTCCCAGCCCCCGCTGCGGTTCTCGGA
GGTCCGGAGCCCCTGATGCAGGCTACAGCCTGGCTGAATGCCTATTTCCACCAGCCCGAGGCTATCGAAG
AGTTCCCCGTGCCGGCTCTTCACCATCCCGTTTTCCAGCAAGAGTCGTTCACCAGACAGGTGTTATGGAA
GCTGCTGAAGGTTGTGAAATTCGGAGAAGTGATTTCTTACTCTCACTTAGCAGCCCTGGCAGGCAACCCC
GCAGCCACGGCAGCAGTGAAGACGGCACTGAGTGGCAATCCTGTCCCTATCCTGATCCCGTGCCACAGAG
TGGTCCAGGGGGATTTGGATGTGGGCGGTTACGAGGGTGGACTGGCCGTGAAGGAATGGCTTCTGGCCCA
TGAAGGCCACCGGTTGGGGAAGCCAGGCTTGGGATTCGAACTGGAGGTGCTGTTCCAGGGCCCCGGTACC
GCCATCACAAGTTTGTACAAAAAAGCAGGCACCATGAGGAAGCTACAAAAGGAACGTAAAGTTTTTGAAA
AGTATACTACAGCTGCAAGAACTTTTCCAGATAAAAAGGAACGTGAAGAAATACAGACTTTAAAACAGCA
AATAGCAGATTTACGGGAAGATTTGAAAAGAAAGGAGACCAAATGGTCAAGTACACACAGCCGTCTCAGA
AGCCAGATACAAATGTTAGTCAGAGAGAACACAGACCTCCGGGAAGAAATAAAAGTGATGGAAAGATTCC
GACTGGATGCCTGGAAGAGAGCAGAAGCCATAGAGAGCAGCCTCGAGGTGGAGAAGAAGGACAAGCTTGC
GAACACATCTGTTCGATTTCAAAACAGTCAGATTTCTTCAGGAACCCAGGTAGAAAAATACAAGAAAAAT
TATCTTCCAATGCAAGGCAATCCACCTCGAAGATCCAAGTCTGCACCTCCTCGTGATTTAGGCAATTTGG
ATAAGGGACAAGCTGCCTCTCCCAGGGAGCCACTTGAACCACTGAACTTCCCAGATCCTGAATATAAAGA
GGAGGAGGAAGACCAAGACATACAGGGAGAAATCAGTCATCCTGATGGAAAGGTGGAAAAGGTTTATAAG
AATGGGTGCCGTGTTATACTGTTTCCCAATGGAACTCGAAAGGAAGTGAGTGCAGATGGGAAGACCATCA
CTGTCACTTTCTTTAATGGTGACGTGAAGCAGGTCATGCCAGACCAAAGAGTGATCTACTACTATGCAGC
TGCCCAGACCACTCACACGACATACCCGGAGGGACTGGAAGTCTTACATTTCTCAAGTGGACAAATAGAA
AAACATTACCCAGATGGAAGAAAAGAAATCACGTTTCCTGACCAGACTGTTAAAAACTTATTTCCTGATG
GACAAGAAGAAAGCATTTTCCCAGATGGTACAATTGTCAGAGTACAACGTGATGGCAACAAACTCATAGA
GTTTAATAATGGCCAAAGAGAACTACATACTGCCCAGTTCAAGAGACGGGAATACCCAGATGGCACTGTT
AAAACCGTATATGCAAACGGTCATCAAGAAACGAAGTACAGATCCGGTCGGATAAGAGTTAAGGACAAGG
AGGGTAATGTGCTAATGGACACGGAGCTGTAG
